>Addgene plasmid #164020 | pcDNA3.1 6A CARD8 CARD-FLAG WT | addgene full sequence | sequence record 325105 | Addgene NGS Result
GACATTGATTATTGACTAGTTATTAATAGTAATCAATTACGGGGTCATTAGTTCATAGCCCATATATGGA
GTTCCGCGTTACATAACTTACGGTAAATGGCCCGCCTGGCTGACCGCCCAACGACCCCCGCCCATTGACG
TCAATAATGACGTATGTTCCCATAGTAACGCCAATAGGGACTTTCCATTGACGTCAATGGGTGGAGTATT
TACGGTAAACTGCCCACTTGGCAGTACATCAAGTGTATCATATGCCAAGTACGCCCCCTATTGACGTCAA
TGACGGTAAATGGCCCGCCTGGCATTATGCCCAGTACATGACCTTATGGGACTTTCCTACTTGGCAGTAC
ATCTACGTATTAGTCATCGCTATTACCATGGTGATGCGGTTTTGGCAGTACATCAATGGGCGTGGATAGC
GGTTTGACTCACGGGGATTTCCAAGTCTCCACCCCATTGACGTCAATGGGAGTTTGTTTTGGCACCAAAA
TCAACGGGACTTTCCAAAATGTCGTAACAACTCCGCCCCATTGACGCAAATGGGCGGTAGGCGTGTACGG
TGGGAGGTCTATATAAGCAGAGCTCTCTGGCTAACTAGAGAACCCACTGCTTACTGGCTTATCGAAATTA
ATACGACTCACTATAGGGAGACCCAAGCTTGGTACCGAGCTCGGATCCCTACTTCCAATCCAATGCCACC
ATGCCTCCTTTCTCAGGTGCAGCCTTTGTGAAGGAGAACCACCGGCAACTCCAAGCCAGGATGGGGGACC
TGAAAGGGGTGCTCGATGATCTCCAAGACAATGAGGTTCTTACTGAGAATGAGAAGGAGCTGGTGGAGCA
GGAAAAGACACGGCAGAGCAAGAATGAGGCCTTGCTGAGCATGGTGGAGAAGAAAGGGGACCTGGCCCTG
GACGTGCTCTTCAGAAGCATTAGTGAAAGGGACCCTTACCTCGTGTCCTATCTTAGACAGCAGAATTTGG
ACCCAGCTTTCTTGTACAAAGTGGTTGATATCGACTACAAGGACGATGACGACAAGTAGTAATAACATTG
GAAGTGGATAATCTAGAGGGCCCTATTCTATAGTGTCACCTAAATGCTAGAGCTCGCTGATCAGCCTCGA
CTGTGCCTTCTAGTTGCCAGCCATCTGTTGTTTGCCCCTCCCCCGTGCCTTCCTTGACCCTGGAAGGTGC
CACTCCCACTGTCCTTTCCTAATAAAATGAGGAAATTGCATCGCATTGTCTGAGTAGGTGTCATTCTATT
CTGGGGGGTGGGGTGGGGCAGGACAGCAAGGGGGAGGATTGGGAAGACAATAGCAGGCATGCTGGGGATG
CGGTGGGCTCTATGGCTTCTGAGGCGGAAAGAACCAGCTGGGGCTCTAGGGGGTATCCCC
[124 nt withheld, positions 1391-1514]
C
[91 nt withheld, positions 1516-1606]
A
[49 nt withheld, positions 1608-1656]
CCTTTGACGTTGGAGTCCACGTTCTTT
[37 nt withheld, positions 1684-1720]
ACCCTATCTCGGTCTATTCTTTTGATTTATAAGGGATTTTGCCGATTTCGGCCTATTGGTTAAAAAATGA
GCTGATTTAACAAAAATTTAACGCGAATTAATTCTGTGGAATGTGTGTCAGTTAGGGTGTGGAAAGTCCC
CAGGCTCCCCAGCAGGCAGAAGTATGCAAAGCATGCATCTCAATTAGTCAGCAACCAGGTGTGGAAAGTC
CCCAGGCTCCCCAGCAGGCAGAAGTATGCAAAGCATGCATCTCAATTAGTCAGCAACCATAGTCCCGCCC
CTAACTCCGCCCATCCCGCCCCTAACTCCGCCCAGTTCCGCCCATTCTCCGCCCCATGGCTGACTAATTT
TTTTTATTTATGCAGAGGCCGAGGCCGCCTCTGCCTCTGAGCTATTCCAGAAGTAGTGAGGAGGCTTTTT
TGGAGGCCTAGGCTTTTGCAAAAAGCTCCCGGGAGCTTGTATATCCATTTTCGGATCTGATCAAGAGACA
GGATGAGGATCGTTTCGCATGATTGAACAAGATGGATTGCACGCAGGTTCTCCGGCCGCTTGGGTGGAGA
GGCTATTCGGCTATGACTGGGCACAACAGACAATCGGCTGCTCTGATGCCGCCGTGTTCCGGCTGTCAGC
GCAGGGGCGCCCGGTTCTTTTTGTCAAGACCGACCTGTCCGGTGCCCTGAATGAACTGCAGGACGAGGCA
GCGCGGCTATCGTGGCTGGCCACGACGGGCGTTCCTTGCGCAGCTGTGCTCGACGTTGTCACTGAAGCGG
GAAGGGACTGGCTGCTATTGGGCGAAGTGCCGGGGCAGGATCTCCTGTCATCTCACCTTGCTCCTGCCGA
GAAAGTATCCATCATGGCTGATGCAATGCGGCGGCTGCATACGCTTGATCCGGCTACCTGCCCATTCGAC
CACCAAGCGAAACATCGCATCGAGCGAGCACGTACTCGGATGGAAGCCGGTCTTGTCGATCAGGATGATC
TGGACGAAGAGCATCAGGGGCTCGCGCCAGCCGAACTGTTCGCCAGGCTCAAGGCGCGCATGCCCGACGG
CGAGGATCTCGTCGTGACCCATGGCGATGCCTGCTTGCCGAATATCATGGTGGAAAATGGCCGCTTTTCT
GGATTCATCGACTGTGGCCGGCTGGGTGTGGCGGACCGCTATCAGGACATAGCGTTGGCTACCCGTGATA
TTGCTGAAGAGCTTGGCGGCGAATGGGCTGACCGCTTCCTCGTGCTTTACGGTATCGCCGCTCCCGATTC
GCAGCGCATCGCCTTCTATCGCCTTCTTGACGAGTTCTTCTGAGCGGGACTCTGGGGTTCGAAATGACCG
ACCAAGCGACGCCCAACCTGCCATCACGAGATTTCGATTCCACCGCCGCCTTCTATGAAAGGTTGGGCTT
CGGAATCGTTTTCCGGGACGCCGGCTGGATGATCCTCCAGCGCGGGGATCTCATGCTGGAGTTCTTCGCC
CACCCCAACTTGTTTATTGCAGCTTATAATGGTTACAAATAAAGCAATAGCATCACAAATTTCACAAATA
AAGCATTTTTTTCACTGCATTCTAGTTGTGGTTTGTCCAAACTCATCAATGTATCTTATCATGTCTGTAT
ACCGTCGACCTCTAGCTAGAGCTTGGCGTAATCATGGTCATAGCTGTTTCCTGTGTGAAATTGTTATCCG
CTCACAATTCCACACAACATACGAGCCGGAAGCATAAAGTGTAAAGCCTGGGGTGCCTAATGAGTGAGCT
AACTCACATTAATTGCGTTGCGCTCACTGCCCGCTTTCCAGTCGGGAAACCTGTCGTGCCAGCTGCATTA
ATGAATCGGCCAACGCGCGGGGAGAGGCGGTTTGCGTATTGGGCGCTCTTCCGCTTCCTCGCTCACTGAC
TCGCTGCGCTCGGTCGTTCGGCTGCGGCGAGCGGTATCAGCTCACTCAAAGGCGGTAATACGGTTATCCA
CAGAATCAGGGGATAACGCAGGAAAGAACATGTGAGCAAAAGGCCAGCAAAAGGCCAGGAACCGTAAAAA
GGCCGCGTTGCTGGCGTTTTTCCATAGGCTCCGCCCCCCTGACGAGCATCACAAAAATCGACGCTCAAGT
CAGAGGTGGCGAAACCCGACAGGACTATAAAGATACCAGGCGTTTCCCCCTGGAAGCTCCCTCGTGCGCT
CTCCTGTTCCGACCCTGCCGCTTACCGGATACCTGTCCGCCTTTCTCCCTTCGGGAAGCGTGGCGCTTTC
TCATAGCTCACGCTGTAGGTATCTCAGTTCGGTGTAGGTCGTTCGCTCCAAGCTGGGCTGTGTGCACGAA
CCCCCCGTTCAGCCCGACCGCTGCGCCTTATCCGGTAACTATCGTCTTGAGTCCAACCCGGTAAGACACG
ACTTATCGCCACTGGCAGCAGCCACTGGTAACAGGATTAGCAGAGCGAGGTATGTAGGCGGTGCTACAGA
GTTCTTGAAGTGGTGGCCTAACTACGGCTACACTAGAAGAACAGTATTTGGTATCTGCGCTCTGCTGAAG
CCAGTTACCTTCGGAAAAAGAGTTGGTAGCTCTTGATCCGGCAAACAAACCACCGCTGGTAGCGGTGGTT
TTTTTGTTTGCAAGCAGCAGATTACGCGCAGAAAAAAAGGATCTCAAGAAGATCCTTTGATCTTTTCTAC
GGGGTCTGACGCTCAGTGGAACGAAAACTCACGTTAAGGGATTTTGGTCATGAGATTATCAAAAAGGATC
TTCACCTAGATCCTTTTAAATTAAAAATGAAGTTTTAAATCAATCTAAAGTATATATGAGTAAACTTGGT
CTGACAGTTACCAATGCTTAATCAGTGAGGCACCTATCTCAGCGATCTGTCTATTTCGTTCATCCATAGT
TGCCTGACTCCCCGTCGTGTAGATAACTACGATACGGGAGGGCTTACCATCTGGCCCCAGTGCTGCAATG
ATACCGCGAGACCCACGCTCACCGGCTCCAGATTTATCAGCAATAAACCAGCCAGCCGGAAGGGCCGAGC
GCAGAAGTGGTCCTGCAACTTTATCCGCCTCCATCCAGTCTATTAATTGTTGCCGGGAAGCTAGAGTAAG
TAGTTCGCCAGTTAATAGTTTGCGCAACGTTGTTGCCATTGCTACAGGCATCGTGGTGTCACGCTCGTCG
TTTGGTATGGCTTCATTCAGCTCCGGTTCCCAACGATCAAGGCGAGTTACATGATCCCCCATGTTGTGCA
AAAAAGCGGTTAGCTCCTTCGGTCCTCCGATCGTTGTCAGAAGTAAGTTGGCCGCAGTGTTATCACTCAT
GGTTATGGCAGCACTGCATAATTCTCTTACTGTCATGCCATCCGTAAGATGCTTTTCTGTGACTGGTGAG
TACTCAACCAAGTCATTCTGAGAATAGTGTATGCGGCGACCGAGTTGCTCTTGCCCGGCGTCAATACGGG
ATAATACCGCGCCACATAGCAGAACTTTAAAAGTGCTCATCATTGGAAAACGTTCTTCGGGGCGAAAACT
CTCAAGGATCTTACCGCTGTTGAGATCCAGTTCGATGTAACCCACTCGTGCACCCAACTGATCTTCAGCA
TCTTTTACTTTCACCAGCGTTTCTGGGTGAGCAAAAACAGGAAGGCAAAATGCCGCAAAAAAGGGAATAA
GGGCGACACGGAAATGTTGAATACTCATACTCTTCCTTTTTCATTATTATTGAAGCATTTATCAGGGTTA
TTGTCTCATGAGCGGATACATATTTGAATGTATTTAGAAAAATAAACAAATAGGGGTTCCGCGCACATTT
CCCCGAAAAGTGCCACCTGACGTCGACGGATCGGGAGATCTCCCGATCCCCTATGGTGCACTCTCAGTAC
AATCTGCTCTGATGCCGCATAGTTAAGCCAGTATCTGCTCCCTGCTTGTGTGTTGGAGGTCGCTGAGTAG
TGCGCGAGCAAAATTTAAGCTACAACAAGGCAAGGCTTGACCGACAATTGCATGAAGAATCTGCTTAGGG
TTAGGCGTTTTGCGCTGCTTCGCGATGTACGGGCCAGATATACGCGTT
Features (pLannotate 1.2.2; 22 found; start..end, strand, type, name):
      1..380     +  enhancer       CMV enhancer: human cytomegalovirus immediate early enhancer
    381..584     +  promoter       CMV promoter: human cytomegalovirus (CMV) immediate early promoter
    580..613     +  LTR            5' LTR (truncated) (fragment): truncated 5' long terminal repeat (LTR) from HIV-1
    629..647     +  promoter       T7 promoter: promoter for bacteriophage T7 RNA polymerase
    650..979     +  CDS            CARD8 (fragment): CARD8_HUMAN - Also known as DACAR From Homo sapiens (Human).
    981..1005    -  protein_bind   attB2: mutant version of attB; recombination site for the Gateway® BP reaction BP Clonase™
   1077..1095    -  promoter       SP6 promoter: promoter for bacteriophage SP6 RNA polymerase
   1121..1345    +  polyA_signal   bGH poly(A) signal: bovine growth hormone polyadenylation signal
   1349..1370    +  promoter       SV40 promoter (fragment): SV40 enhancer and early promoter
   1391..1819    +  rep_origin     f1 ori (sequence partly withheld): f1 bacteriophage origin of replication; arrow indicates direction of (+) strand synthesis
   1833..2162    +  promoter       SV40 promoter: SV40 enhancer and early promoter
   2229..3020    +  CDS            neo: KKA2_KLEPN - Also known as kan, nptII. Experimental evidence at protein level: Swiss-Prot protein existence level 1. Resistance to kanamycin, neomycin, paromomycin, ribostamycin, butirosin and gentamicin B. From Klebsiella pneumoniae.
   3044..3202    +  CDS            ble (fragment): BLE_KLEPN - Experimental evidence at protein level: Swiss-Prot protein existence level 1. Binding protein with a strong affinity to the bleomycin family of antibiotics. Binds to CL990; an antimitotic-antibiotic compound. From Klebsiella pneumoniae.
   3197..3318    +  polyA_signal   SV40 poly(A) signal: SV40 polyadenylation signal
   3391..3407    -  protein_bind   lac operator: The lac repressor binds to the lac operator to inhibit transcription in E. coli. This inhibition can be relieved by adding lactose or isopropyl-β-D-thiogalactopyranoside (IPTG). lac repressor encoded by lacI
   3415..3445    -  promoter       lac promoter: promoter for the E. coli lac operon
   3460..3481    -  protein_bind   CAP binding site: CAP binding activates transcription in the presence of cAMP. E. coli catabolite activator protein
   3494..3586    -  CDS            lacI (fragment): lac repressor; lacI; The lac repressor binds to the lac operator to inhibit transcription in E. coli. This inhibition can be relieved by adding lactose or isopropyl-β-D-thiogalactopyranoside (IPTG).
   3769..4357    -  rep_origin     ori: high-copy-number ColE1/pMB1/pBR322/pUC origin of replication
   4528..5388    -  CDS            AmpR: β-lactamase; bla; confers resistance to ampicillin, carbenicillin, and related antibiotics
   5389..5493    -  promoter       AmpR promoter: bla
   5552..5604    -  misc_feature   bom (fragment): basis of mobility region from pBR322
