[The description below was written by a language model from this plasmid's Addgene catalogue record and pLannotate feature annotations shown in this document.]
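Description:
pcDNA3.1 6A CARD8 CARD-FLAG WT is a mammalian expression plasmid of about 5.8 kb, built on the pcDNA3.1 LIC 6A backbone, a pcDNA3.1 derivative adapted for ligation-independent cloning. It is propagated in E. coli through a high-copy ColE1/pUC-type origin and selected with ampicillin via the β-lactamase gene and its native promoter. An f1 origin is also present, which would permit single-stranded DNA production. For selection in mammalian cells, the backbone carries a neomycin phosphotransferase gene driven by the SV40 enhancer/early promoter and terminated by the SV40 polyadenylation signal, which allows G418 selection of stable transfectants.

The payload is a fragment of human CARD8 annotated as roughly 330 bp, consistent with the catalogue description of the isolated CARD (caspase recruitment domain) rather than the full-length protein, in its wild-type form. Transcription is driven by the CMV immediate early enhancer and promoter and terminated by the bovine growth hormone polyadenylation signal. A T7 promoter upstream and an SP6 promoter downstream in reverse orientation flank the insert and can serve for in vitro transcription or as sequencing primer sites. The catalogue states a C-terminal FLAG tag for detection or immunoprecipitation. The feature table does not annotate this tag separately, although an attB2-like site is called immediately after the CARD8 fragment. Short hits to an HIV-1 LTR, ble, lacI and bom are small fragments that are probably backbone remnants or annotation artefacts.

The associated work concerns filament formation in CARD8 and NLRP1 inflammasomes, so the plasmid is suited to expressing the tagged CARD8 CARD in mammalian cells to study its assembly and interactions, with "WT" suggesting use as a reference alongside mutant versions.
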