Addgene plasmid #164020: pcDNA3.1 6A CARD8 CARD-FLAG WT
Purpose: Mammalian expression vector encoding human CARD8 CARD with a C-terminal FLAG tag
Depositing lab: Hao Wu. Depositing organization: Boston Children's Hospital. Publication: Mechanism of filament formation in UPA-promoted CARD8 and NLRP1 inflammasomes. Robert Hollingsworth L, David L, Li Y, Griswold AR, Ruan J, Sharif H, Fontana P, Orth-He EL, Fu TM, Bachovchin DA, Wu H. Nat Commun. 2021 Jan 8;12(1):189. doi: 10.1038/s41467-020-20320-y. PubMed 33420033.
Backbone
  Vector backbone: pcDNA3.1 LIC 6A
  Vector type: Mammalian Expression
Growth in bacteria
  Bacterial resistance: Ampicillin, 100 μg/mL
  Growth temperature: 37°C
  Growth strain: DH5alpha
  Copy number: High Copy
Gene/Insert
  Gene/Insert name: CARD8
  Species: H. sapiens (human)
  Entrez Gene: CARD8 (a.k.a. CARDINAL, DACAR, DAKAR, NDPP, NDPP1, TUCAN)
  Tag / fusion protein: FLAG (C terminal on insert)
  Cloning method: Ligation Independent Cloning
Terms and licenses: Academic/Nonprofit Terms; Industry Terms: Not Available to Industry
How to cite: pcDNA3.1 6A CARD8 CARD-FLAG WT was a gift from Hao Wu (Addgene plasmid # 164020 ; http://n2t.net/addgene:164020 ; RRID:Addgene_164020)
