>Addgene plasmid #164020 | pcDNA3.1 6A CARD8 CARD-FLAG WT | depositor partial sequence | sequence record 318239 | Insert sequence
ATGCCTCCTTTCTCAGGTGCAGCCTTTGTGAAGGAGAACCACCGGCAACTCCAAGCCAGGATGGGGGACC
TGAAAGGGGTGCTCGATGATCTCCAAGACAATGAGGTTCTTACTGAGAATGAGAAGGAGCTGGTGGAGCA
GGAAAAGACACGGCAGAGCAAGAATGAGGCCTTGCTGAGCATGGTGGAGAAGAAAGGGGACCTGGCCCTG
GACGTGCTCTTCAGAAGCATTAGTGAAAGGGACCCTTACCTCGTGTCCTATCTTAGACAGCAGAATTTGG
ACCCAGCTTTCTTGTACAAAGTGGTTGATATCGACTACAAGGACGATGACGACAAGTAG
